>Addgene plasmid #39664 | KHBD00580 | depositor partial sequence | sequence record 50104 | KHBD00580 sequence 816 bps
ATGCCCAAGGCATCCTTGGCCACCGGATCATCCTCCGCGGCGCCTACACCCTCTCCATCGTCCGCCACCA
ACATCTACGATCTATCCCGCGAGGCAGCTGCCGCCCAGTATGCCATGAAGAGTATGGACTCCAGTGCCGT
CCTGGCGCCCACTTCGCTGCGCTTCAACCCCATCTACCCGGATCCCGCCTCGCTATTCTACCAGCAGGTG
CTGCAGCTCCAGAAGAATCCCTCGCTCTTCATGCCCCACTTCCAGGCAGCCGCTGTTGCCGCCGCAGCCG
CTGTTCAGCCAACAGCCTATTGTGATCAATACAGTCCATTTACCATGGACTGCGAAGGATTCCCCAATCC
TGCCTCCGCTGCAGCCGCCCTCTACTGCAATGCCTATCCGGCGGCCAGCTTCTACATGTCGAACTTCGGC
GTGAAGCGAAAAGGCGGCCAGATCAGATTCACCTCCCAGCAGACCAAAAATCTCGAGGCTCGCTTCGCCA
GCTCCAAGTACCTGTCGCCGGAGGAACGGCGTCATCTGGCCCTCCAACTCAAGCTGACCGACCGCCAGGT
GAAGACCTGGTTTCAGAACCGGCGCGCCAAGTGGCGACGAGCCAATCTCAGCAAGCGCAGTGCATCCGCC
CAAGGACCCATAGCAGGCGCTGCCGTGGGATCACCCTCCAGCGCCTCGAGCAGCAGTGTTCCCGTGTTGA
ATCTTGGCAGCGGAAGCAGGTGTGGCCAACAAAGCGACGAGGAGGATCGGATGTATCTGTCCGAGGACGA
TGAGGACGACGACGAAGACGAAGGCGAGGCGGATGAGACGCCCAAG
