>Addgene plasmid #39664 | KHBD00580 | addgene partial sequence | sequence record 53437 | M13-F20 5'-TGTAAAACGACGGCCAGT-3'
GATTTTATTTTGACTGATAGTGACCTGTTCGTTGCAACAAATTGATGAGCAATGCTTTTTTATAATGCCA
ACTTTGTACAAAAAAGTTGGCACCATGCCCAAGGCATCCTTGGCCACCGGATCATCCTCCGCGGCGCCTA
CACCCTCTCCATCGTCCGCCACCAACATCTACGATCTATCCCGCGAGGCAGCTGCCGCCCAGTATGCCAT
GAAGAGTATGGACTCCAGTGCCGTCCTGGCGCCCACTTCGCTGCGCTTCAACCCCATCTACCCGGATCCC
GCCTCGCTATTCTACCAGCAGGTGCTGCAGCTCCAGAAGAATCCCTCGCTCTTCATGCCCCACTTCCAGG
CAGCCGCTGTTGCCGCCGCAGCCGCTGTTCAGCCAACAGCCTATTGTGATCAATACAGTCCATTTACCAT
GGACTGCGAAGGATTCCCCAATCCTGCCTCCGCTGCAGCCGCCCTCTACTGCAATGCCTATCCGGCGGCC
AGCTTCTACATGTCGAACTTCGGCGTGAAGCGAAAAGGCGGCCAGATCAGATTCACCTCCCAGCAGACCA
AAAATCTCGAGGCTCGCTTCGCCAGCTCCAAGTACCTGTCGCCGGAGGAACGGCGTCATCTGGCCCTCCA
ACTCAAGCTGACCGACCGCCAGGTGAAGACCTGGTTTCAGAACCGGCGCGCCAAGTGGCGACGAGCCAAT
CTCAGCAAGCGCAGTGCATCCGCCCAAGGACCCATAGCAGGCGCTGCCGTGGGATCACCCTCCAGCGCCT
CGAGCAGCAGTGTTCCCGTGT
