[The description below was written by a language model from this plasmid's Addgene catalogue record.]
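Description:
KHBD00580 is a Gateway entry clone built in the pDONR221 backbone (Invitrogen), carrying the open reading frame of the Drosophila melanogaster gene CG7056 (FBgn0038852). The insert is recorded as 816 bp in a backbone of about 2.5 kb once the donor cassette has been replaced. It is a high-copy bacterial plasmid selected with kanamycin. The record gives no feature table, so the origin of replication and the exact recombination sites are not itemised. As a general rule, a BP recombination into a pDONR vector produces an entry clone in which the insert is flanked by attL sites, and M13 forward and reverse primer sites lie outside the insert for sequence verification.

The plasmid has no promoter driving the insert, so it is not an expression construct. It serves as a shuttle from which the CG7056 coding sequence can be moved by LR recombination into any compatible Gateway destination vector, which then supplies the promoter, tags and host-specific elements. The depositor notes that ORFs in this collection were cloned open-ended, without a stop codon. This allows in-frame C-terminal fusions to tags or functional domains encoded by the destination vector, and it also means that a stop codon must come from that vector.

The associated publication describes automated protein–DNA interaction screening of Drosophila regulatory elements. The clone therefore appears to belong to a fly ORF resource made for such screens, although the record does not state the function of CG7056 or which destination vectors were used.
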