Addgene plasmid #39664: KHBD00580
Depositing lab: Bart Deplancke. Depositing organization: Swiss Federal Institute of Technology (EPFL). Publication: Automated protein-DNA interaction screening of Drosophila regulatory elements. Korneel Hens, Jean-Daniel Feuz, Alina Isakova, Antonina Lagovitina, Andreas Massouras, Julien Bryois, Patrick Callaerts, Susan E. Celniker, Bart Deplancke. Nat Methods. 2011 Oct 30;8(12):1065-70. 10.1038/nmeth.1763 PubMed 22037703.
Backbone
  Vector backbone: pDONR221
  Backbone manufacturer: Invitrogen
  Backbone size w/o insert (bp): 2536
  Vector type: Gateway DONR vector
Growth in bacteria
  Bacterial resistance: Kanamycin, 50 μg/mL
  Growth temperature: 37°C
  Growth strain: DH5alpha
  Copy number: High Copy
Gene/Insert
  Gene/Insert name: CG7056 (alt name: FBgn0038852)
  Species: D. melanogaster (fly)
  Insert size (bp): 816
  Entrez Gene: CG7056 (a.k.a. Dmel_CG7056, Dmel\CG7056)
  Promoter: none
  Cloning method: Gateway Cloning
  Sequencing primers: 5′ M13-F20; 3′ M13R
Terms and licenses: Academic/Nonprofit Terms; Industry Terms: Not Available to Industry
Depositor comments: Please note that the ORFs in this collection were cloned open-ended (without a stop codon).
How to cite: KHBD00580 was a gift from Bart Deplancke (Addgene plasmid # 39664 ; http://n2t.net/addgene:39664 ; RRID:Addgene_39664)
